Addgene plasmid #68771: pVITRO1-SS-269
Purpose: Sensor pair 1 V2
Depositing lab: James Collins. Publication: DNA sense-and-respond protein modules for mammalian cells. Slomovic S, Collins JJ. Nat Methods. 2015 Sep 21. doi: 10.1038/nmeth.3585. PubMed 26389572.
Backbone
  Vector backbone: pVITRO1-NEO-MCS
  Backbone manufacturer: invivogen
  Backbone size w/o insert (bp): 6295
  Total vector size (bp): 8834
  Vector type: Mammalian Expression
  Selectable markers: Neomycin (select with G418)
Growth in bacteria
  Bacterial resistance: Kanamycin, 50 μg/mL
  Growth temperature: 37°C
  Growth strain: DH5alpha
  Copy number: High Copy
Gene/Insert 1
  Gene/Insert name: C-Terminal Sensor 1 V2
  Species: Synthetic
  Insert size (bp): 1047
  Tag / fusion protein: flag (N terminal on insert); NLS (N terminal on insert)
Gene/Insert 2
  Gene/Insert name: N-Terminal Sensor 1 V2
  Species: Synthetic
  Insert size (bp): 1494
  Tag / fusion protein: flag (N terminal on insert); nls (N terminal on insert)
Terms and licenses: Academic/Nonprofit Terms; Industry Terms: Not Available to Industry
How to cite: pVITRO1-SS-269 was a gift from James Collins (Addgene plasmid # 68771 ; http://n2t.net/addgene:68771 ; RRID:Addgene_68771)
