[The description below was written by a language model from this plasmid's Addgene catalogue record and pLannotate feature annotations shown in this document.]
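Description:
pVITRO1-SS-269 is an 8.8 kb mammalian expression plasmid built on the commercial pVITRO1-neo-mcs dual-cassette backbone, which allows two open reading frames to be expressed from a single vector. It replicates in E. coli from a high-copy ColE1/pUC-type origin. A single Tn5 NeoR/KanR gene serves both hosts. Short bacterial promoter elements annotated just upstream of it account for kanamycin resistance in bacteria. In mammalian cells it lies downstream of an FMDV IRES, so G418 resistance is translated from the same transcript as the second cassette, which ends in an EF-1α poly(A) signal.

The payload is "Sensor pair 1 V2", two synthetic halves of a split-intein DNA sensor, each recorded as carrying N-terminal FLAG and NLS tags. The first cassette is driven by an SV40 enhancer fragment joined to a mouse EF-1α promoter. It encodes the roughly 1.0 kb C-terminal sensor, in which the annotation detects a FLAG tag, the 3' region of the yeast VMA1 intein and a VP64 transactivation domain, followed by an SV40 poly(A) signal. The second cassette begins with a CMV enhancer/promoter fragment; the long unannotated stretch that follows probably holds further promoter sequence, though the record does not identify it. This cassette encodes the roughly 1.5 kb N-terminal sensor, containing FLAG, the 5' VMA intein region and short matches to zinc-finger sequence.

The unannotated region ahead of the intein in the first cassette may hold a second DNA-binding domain, but neither this nor the DNA target of the pair is stated in the record. The arrangement suggests that the two halves binding adjacent sites brings the intein fragments together, so that protein splicing assembles a functional VP64-containing product. This fits the associated work on DNA sense-and-respond protein modules for mammalian cells.
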