Features (pLannotate 1.2.2; 19 found; start..end, strand, type, name):
     51..242     +  promoter       SV40 promoter (fragment): SV40 enhancer and early promoter
    429..1562    +  promoter       mEF-1α promoter (fragment): strong constitutive promoter for mouse elongation factor EF-1α
   1584..1604    +  CDS            3xFLAG (fragment): three tandem FLAG® epitope tags
   2236..2407    +  CDS            Sce VMA intein 3' region (fragment): modified 3' region of the intein from the yeast Vma1 subunit of the vacuolar ATPase (Chong et al., 1998); Saccharomyces cerevisiae VMA1; C-terminal cleavage of this intein can be induced by thiols.
   2467..2616    +  CDS            VP64: tetrameric repeat of the minimal activation domain of herpes simplex virus VP16 (Beerli et al., 1998)
   2648..2769    -  polyA_signal   SV40 poly(A) signal: SV40 polyadenylation signal
   2792..2863    -  CDS            large T antigen (fragment): large T antigen from SV40 (simian virus 40)
   2957..3545    +  rep_origin     ori: high-copy-number ColE1/pMB1/pBR322/pUC origin of replication
   3625..3928    +  enhancer       CMV enhancer: human cytomegalovirus immediate early enhancer
   3930..4029    +  promoter       CMV promoter (fragment): human cytomegalovirus (CMV) immediate early promoter
   5367..5387    +  CDS            FLAG (fragment): FLAG® epitope tag, followed by an enterokinase cleavage site
   5700..6244    +  CDS            Sce VMA intein 5' region (fragment): 5' region of the intein from the yeast Vma1 subunit of the vacuolar ATPase (Chong et al., 1998); Saccharomyces cerevisiae VMA1
   6438..6455    +  CDS            CCR5TC (fragment): zinc-finger domain from the CCR5-224 (+) zinc-finger nuclease that recognizes the left half-site target sequence in the human CCR5 gene (Perez et al., 2008; Gross et al., 2013)
   6510..6536    +  CDS            CCR5TC (fragment): zinc-finger domain from the CCR5-224 (+) zinc-finger nuclease that recognizes the left half-site target sequence in the human CCR5 gene (Perez et al., 2008; Gross et al., 2013)
   6877..7321    +  misc_feature   FMDV IRES: internal ribosome entry site (IRES) of the foot-and-mouth disease virus
   7354..7372    +  promoter       tac promoter (fragment): strong E. coli promoter; hybrid between the trp and lac UV5 promoters
   7392..7410    +  promoter       T7 promoter: promoter for bacteriophage T7 RNA polymerase
   7420..8214    +  CDS            NeoR/KanR: aminoglycoside phosphotransferase from Tn5; aph(3')-II (or nptII); confers resistance to neomycin, kanamycin, and G418 (Geneticin®)
   8261..8833    +  polyA_signal   EF-1α poly(A) signal: human EF-1α polyadenylation signal
>Addgene plasmid #68771 | pVITRO1-SS-269 | depositor full sequence | sequence record 128828 | pVITRO1-SS-269 sequence 8834 bps
CCTGCAGGGCCTGAAATAACCTCTGAAAGAGGAACTTGGTTAGGTACCTTCTGAGGCGGAAAGAACCAGC
TGTGGAATGTGTGTCAGTTAGGGTGTGGAAAGTCCCCAGGCTCCCCAGCAGGCAGAAGTATGCAAAGCAT
GCATCTCAATTAGTCAGCAACCAGGTGTGGAAAGTCCCCAGGCTCCCCAGCAGGCAGAAGTATGCAAAGC
ATGCATCTCAATTAGTCAGCAACCATAGTCCCACTAGTGGAGCCGAGAGTAATTCATACAAAAGGAGGGA
TCGCCTTCGCAAGGGGAGAGCCCAGGGACCGTCCCTAAATTCTCACAGACCCAAATCCCTGTAGCCGCCC
CACGACAGCGCGAGGAGCATGCGCTCAGGGCTGAGCGCGGGGAGAGCAGAGCACACAAGCTCATAGACCC
TGGTCGTGGGGGGGAGGACCGGGGAGCTGGCGCGGGGCAAACTGGGAAAGCGGTGTCGTGTGCTGGCTCC
GCCCTCTTCCCGAGGGTGGGGGAGAACGGTATATAAGTGCGGCAGTCGCCTTGGACGTTCTTTTTCGCAA
CGGGTTTGCCGTCAGAACGCAGGTGAGGGGCGGGTGTGGCTTCCGCGGGCCGCCGAGCTGGAGGTCCTGC
TCCGAGCGGGCCGGGCCCCGCTGTCGTCGGCGGGGATTAGCTGCGAGCATTCCCGCTTCGAGTTGCGGGC
GGCGCGGGAGGCAGAGTGCGAGGCCTAGCGGCAACCCCGTAGCCTCGCCTCGTGTCCGGCTTGAGGCCTA
GCGTGGTGTCCGCGCCGCCGCCGCGTGCTACTCCGGCCGCACTCTGGTCTTTTTTTTTTTTGTTGTTGTT
GCCCTGCTGCCTTCGATTGCCGTTCAGCAATAGGGGCTAACAAAGGGAGGGTGCGGGGCTTGCTCGCCCG
GAGCCCGGAGAGGTCATGGTTGGGGAGGAATGGAGGGACAGGAGTGGCGGCTGGGGCCCGCCCGCCTTCG
GAGCACATGTCCGACGCCACCTGGATGGGGCGAGGCCTGGGGTTTTTCCCGAAGCAACCAGGCTGGGGTT
AGCGTGCCGAGGCCATGTGGCCCCAGCACCCGGCACGATCTGGCTTGGCGGCGCCGCGTTGCCCTGCCTC
CCTAACTAGGGTGAGGCCATCCCGTCCGGCACCAGTTGCGTGCGTGGAAAGATGGCCGCTCCCGGGCCCT
GTTGCAAGGAGCTCAAAATGGAGGACGCGGCAGCCCGGTGGAGCGGGCGGGTGAGTCACCCACACAAAGG
AAGAGGGCCTGGTCCCTCACCGGCTGCTGCTTCCTGTGACCCCGTGGTCCTATCGGCCGCAATAGTCACC
TCGGGCTTTTGAGCACGGCTAGTCGCGGCGGGGGGAGGGGATGTAATGGCGTTGGAGTTTGTTCACATTT
GGTGGGTGGAGACTAGTCAGGCCAGCCTGGCGCTGGAAGTCATTTTTGGAATTTGTCCCCTTGAGTTTTG
AGCGGAGCTAATTCTCGGGCTTCTTAGCGGTTCAAAGGTATCTTTTAAACCCTTTTTTAGGTGTTGTGAA
AACCACCGCTAATTCAAAGCAACCGGTGATATCAAGGATCCATGGACTACAAAGACGATGACGACAAGCC
TAAGAAGAAACGGAAGGTGTCCAGACCTGGGGAGAGGCCATTCCAGTGTCGGATCTGTATGAGAAATTTT
AGCACTATGGCTGTACTGAGGAGACATACAAGAACCCATACAGGCGAGAAGCCCTTTCAGTGCAGGATCT
GCATGCGAAACTTTTCTCGCAGAGAAGTGCTTGAAAACCACCTGCGGACTCATACCGGCGAAAAACCATT
TCAGTGTCGAATTTGCATGCGCAACTTTAGCCAGACAGTGAACTTGGATAGACACCTTAAGACTCATCTG
AGGCAGAAGGACGGGGAGAGACCTTTCCAGTGCAGAATCTGCATGAGAAACTTTTCTAAGAAAGATCATC
TGCACCGCCATACCCGCACCCACACCGGCGAAAAACCCTTCCAGTGCCGCATCTGTATGCGAAATTTTAG
CCAGAGGCCACATCTTACAAATCACCTTAGAACACACACTGGAGAAAAACCATTTCAGTGTCGGATCTGC
ATGCGCAACTTCTCCGTGGGCGCCAGCCTCAAACGCCACCTGAAAACCCACCTGAGGGGATCTGGGGGCG
GATCAGGTGGAGGCTCAGGAGGTGGGTCCGGAGGTGGATCTGGTGGCGGGTCCGGAGGCGGATCCGTTTT
GCTTAACGTTCTTTCGAAGTGTGCCGGCTCTAAAAAATTCAGGCCTGCTCCCGCCGCTGCTTTTGCACGT
GAGTGCCGCGGATTTTATTTCGAGTTACAAGAATTGAAGGAAGACGATTATTATGGGATTACTTTATCTG
ATGATTCTGATCATCAGTTTTTGCTTGCCAACCAGGTTGTCGTCCATAATTGCACCATGACCGAGAAGGG
CAGCGGAGGGCGCGCCGACGCGCTGGACGATTTCGATCTCGACATGCTGGGTTCTGATGCCCTCGATGAC
TTTGACCTGGATATGTTGGGAAGCGACGCATTGGATGACTTTGATCTGGACATGCTCGGCTCCGATGCTC
TGGACGATTTCGATCTCGATATGTTAATTAATTGTTAAGCTAGCTGGCCAGACATGATAAGATACATTGA
TGAGTTTGGACAAACCACAACTAGAATGCAGTGAAAAAAATGCTTTATTTGTGAAATTTGTGATGCTATT
GCTTTATTTGTAACCATTATAAGCTGCAATAAACAAGTTAACAACAACAATTGCATTCATTTTATGTTTC
AGGTTCAGGGGGAGGTGTGGGAGGTTTTTTAAAGCAAGTAAAACCTCTACAAATGTGGTATGGAAATGTT
AATTAACTAGCCATGACCAAAATCCCTTAACGTGAGTTTTCGTTCCACTGAGCGTCAGACCCCGTAGAAA
AGATCAAAGGATCTTCTTGAGATCCTTTTTTTCTGCGCGTAATCTGCTGCTTGCAAACAAAAAAACCACC
GCTACCAGCGGTGGTTTGTTTGCCGGATCAAGAGCTACCAACTCTTTTTCCGAAGGTAACTGGCTTCAGC
AGAGCGCAGATACCAAATACTGTTCTTCTAGTGTAGCCGTAGTTAGGCCACCACTTCAAGAACTCTGTAG
CACCGCCTACATACCTCGCTCTGCTAATCCTGTTACCAGTGGCTGCTGCCAGTGGCGATAAGTCGTGTCT
TACCGGGTTGGACTCAAGACGATAGTTACCGGATAAGGCGCAGCGGTCGGGCTGAACGGGGGGTTCGTGC
ACACAGCCCAGCTTGGAGCGAACGACCTACACCGAACTGAGATACCTACAGCGTGAGCTATGAGAAAGCG
CCACGCTTCCCGAAGGGAGAAAGGCGGACAGGTATCCGGTAAGCGGCAGGGTCGGAACAGGAGAGCGCAC
GAGGGAGCTTCCAGGGGGAAACGCCTGGTATCTTTATAGTCCTGTCGGGTTTCGCCACCTCTGACTTGAG
CGTCGATTTTTGTGATGCTCGTCAGGGGGGCGGAGCCTATGGAAAAACGCCAGCAACGCGGCCTTTTTAC
GGTTCCTGGCCTTTTGCTGGCCTTTTGCTCACATGTTCTTAATTAACCTGCAGGCGTTACATAACTTACG
GTAAATGGCCCGCCTGGCTGACCGCCCAACGACCCCCGCCCATTGACGTCAATAATGACGTATGTTCCCA
TAGTAACGCCAATAGGGACTTTCCATTGACGTCAATGGGTGGAGTATTTACGGTAAACTGCCCACTTGGC
AGTACATCAAGTGTATCATATGCCAAGTACGCCCCCTATTGACGTCAATGACGGTAAATGGCCCGCCTGG
CATTATGCCCAGTACATGACCTTATGGGACTTTCCTACTTGGCAGTACATCTACGTATTAGTCATCGCTA
TTACCATGATGATGCGGTTTTGGCAGTACATCAATGGGCGTGGATAGCGGTTTGACTCACGGGGATTTCC
AAGTCTCCACCCCATTGACGTCAATGGGAGTTTGTTTTGACTAGTGGAGCCGAGAGTAATTCATACAAAA
GGAGGGATCGCCTTCGCAAGGGGAGAGCCCAGGGACCGTCCCTAAATTCTCACAGACCCAAATCCCTGTA
GCCGCCCCACGACAGCGCGAGGAGCATGCGCCCAGGGCTGAGCGCGGGTAGATCAGAGCACACAAGCTCA
CAGTCCCCGGCGGTGGGGGGAGGGGCGCGCTGAGCGGGGGCCAGGGAGCTGGCGCGGGGCAAACTGGGAA
AGTGGTGTCGTGTGCTGGCTCCGCCCTCTTCCCGAGGGTGGGGGAGAACGGTATATAAGTGCGGTAGTCG
CCTTGGACGTTCTTTTTCGCAACGGGTTTGCCGTCAGAACGCAGGTGAGTGGCGGGTGTGGCTTCCGCGG
GCCCCGGAGCTGGAGCCCTGCTCTGAGCGGGCCGGGCTGATATGCGAGTGTCGTCCGCAGGGTTTAGCTG
TGAGCATTCCCACTTCGAGTGGCGGGCGGTGCGGGGGTGAGAGTGCGAGGCCTAGCGGCAACCCCGTAGC
CTCGCCTCGTGTCCGGCTTGAGGCCTAGCGTGGTGTCCGCCGCCGCGTGCCACTCCGGCCGCACTATGCG
TTTTTTGTCCTTGCTGCCCTCGATTGCCTTCCAGCAGCATGGGCTAACAAAGGGAGGGTGTGGGGCTCAC
TCTTAAGGAGCCCATGAAGCTTACGTTGGATAGGAATGGAAGGGCAGGAGGGGCGACTGGGGCCCGCCCG
CCTTCGGAGCACATGTCCGACGCCACCTGGATGGGGCGAGGCCTGTGGCTTTCCGAAGCAATCGGGCGTG
AGTTTAGCCTACCTGGGCCATGTGGCCCTAGCACTGGGCACGGTCTGGCCTGGCGGTGCCGCGTTCCCTT
GCCTCCCAACAAGGGTGAGGCCGTCCCGCCCGGCACCAGTTGCTTGCGCGGAAAGATGGCCGCTCCCGGG
GCCCTGTTGCAAGGAGCTCAAAATGGAGGACGCGGCAGCCCGGTGGAGCGGGCGGGTGAGTCACCCACAC
AAAGGAAGAGGGCCTTGCCCCTCGCCGGCCGCTGCTTCCTGTGACCCCGTGGTCTATCGGCCGCATAGTC
ACCTCGGGCTTCTCTTGAGCACCGCTCGTCGCGGCGGGGGGAGGGGATCTAATGGCGTTGGAGTTTGTTC
ACATTTGGTGGGTGGAGACTAGTCAGGCCAGCCTGGCGCTGGAAGTCATTCTTGGAATTTGCCCCTTTGA
GTTTGGAGCGAGGCTAATTCTCAAGCCTCTTAGCGGTTCAAAGGTATTTTCTAAACCCGTTTCCAGGTGT
TGTGAAAGCCACCGCTAATTCAAAGCAATCCGGAGTATACATGGACTACAAGGACGACGATGACAAGCCC
AAGAAAAAGCGCAAGGTCTCTAGACCCGGGGAGCGCCCCTTCCAGTGTCGCATTTGCATGCGGAACTTTT
CGGATAAAACTAAATTGAGAGTTCATACCCGTACTCATACCGGTGAAAAACCGTTTCAGTGTCGGATCTG
TATGCGAAATTTCTCCGTTAGACATAATTTGACTAGACATCTACGTACGCACACCGGCGAGAAGCCATTC
CAATGCCGAATATGCATGCGCAACTTCAGTCAATCTACTTCTTTGCAAAGACACCTAAAAACCCACCTGA
GAGGATTCGGCGGAGTGCTGGAGAAGGGCTGCTTTGCCAAGGGTACCAATGTTTTAATGGCGGATGGGTC
TATTGAATGTATTGAAAACATTGAGGTTGGTAATAAGGTCATGGGTAAAGATGGCAGACCTCGTGAGGTA
ATTAAATTGCCCAGAGGAAGAGAAACTATGTACAGCGTCGTGCAGAAAAGTCAGCACAGAGCCCACAAAA
GTGACTCAAGTCGTGAAGTGCCAGAATTACTCAAGTTTACGTGTAATGCGACCCATGAGTTGGTTGTTAG
AACACCTCGTAGTGTCCGCCGTTTGTCTCGTACCATTAAGGGTGTCGAATATTTTGAAGTTATTACTTTT
GAGATGGGCCAAAAGAAAGCCCCCGACGGTAGAATTGTTGAGCTTGTCAAGGAAGTTTCAAAGAGCTACC
CAATATCTGAGGGGCCTGAGAGAGCCAACGAATTAGTAGAATCCTATAGAAAGGCTTCAAATAAAGCTTA
TTTTGAGTGGACTATTGAGGCCAGAGATCTTTCTCTGTTGGGTTGCCACGTTCGCAAAGCCACTTATCAG
ACATACGCCCCAATCGGCGGGGGTTCTGGGGGAGGATCAGGTGGTGGGTCCGGGGGAGGAAGCGGGGGTG
GCTCTGGGGGTGGATCAACACGTCCCGGGGAGCGCCCCTTCCAGTGCAGGATCTGCATGAGGAATTTTAG
CATTCCAAACCACCTTGCCCGGCACACACGGACTCACACAGGGGAGAAGCCCTTCCAGTGTAGAATTTGC
ATGCGGAACTTCAGCCAGTCAGCCCACTTGAAAAGACACCTGCGGACCCATACTGGCGAAAAGCCCTTTC
AGTGCCGGATCTGCATGCGCAACTTCTCCCAGGACGTTTCCCTTGTCAGGCACCTGAAGACACATCTTCG
GCAGAAAGATGGAGAGAGACCATTCCAGTGTCGGATTTGTATGAGGAACTTTAGTTCTGCACAGGCTTTG
GCTAGGCATACCCGGACCCACACAGGTGAGAAGCCATTCCAGTGTCGCATCTGCATGCGGAATTTCTCCC
AGGGAGGCAACCTCACTAGGCACCTGCGGACTCATACAGGGGAGAAACCTTTTCAGTGTAGGATCTGCAT
GCGCAATTTTTCACAGCATCCAAATTTGACGCGTCACCTGAAAACCCACCTGAGAGGATCCTAAAAGCTT
GATGGGGGATCCTAGGAGCAGGTTTCCCCAATGACACAAAACGTGCAACTTGAAACTCCGCCTGGTCTTT
CCAGGTCTAGAGGGGTAACACTTTGTACTGCGTTTGGCTCCACGCTCGATCCACTGGCGAGTGTTAGTAA
CAGCACTGTTGCTTCGTAGCGGAGCATGACGGCCGTGGGAACTCCTCCTTGGTAACAAGGACCCACGGGG
CCAAAAGCCACGCCCACACGGGCCCGTCATGTGTGCAACCCCAGCACGGCGACTTTACTGCGAAACCCAC
TTTAAAGTGACATTGAAACTGGTACCCACACACTGGTGACAGGCTAAGGATGCCCTTCAGGTACCCCGAG
GTAACACGCGACACTCGGGATCTGAGAAGGGGACTGGGGCTTCTATAAAAGCGCTCGGTTTAAAAAGCTT
CTATGCCTGAATAGGTGACCGGAGGTCGGCACCTTTCCTTTGCAATTACTGACCCTATGAATACACTGAC
TGTTTGACAATTAATCATCGGCATAGTATATCGGCATAGTATAATACGACTCACTATAGGAGGGCCACCA
TGATTGAACAAGATGGATTGCACGCAGGTTCTCCGGCCGCTTGGGTGGAGAGGCTATTCGGCTATGACTG
GGCACAACAGACAATCGGCTGCTCTGATGCCGCCGTGTTCCGGCTGTCAGCGCAGGGGCGCCCGGTTCTT
TTTGTCAAGACCGACCTGTCCGGTGCCCTGAATGAACTGCAAGACGAGGCAGCGCGGCTATCGTGGCTGG
CCACGACGGGCGTTCCTTGCGCAGCTGTGCTCGACGTTGTCACTGAAGCGGGAAGGGACTGGCTGCTATT
GGGCGAAGTGCCGGGGCAGGATCTCCTGTCATCTCACCTTGCTCCTGCCGAGAAAGTATCCATCATGGCT
GATGCAATGCGGCGGCTGCATACGCTTGATCCGGCTACCTGCCCATTCGACCACCAAGCGAAACATCGCA
TCGAGCGAGCACGTACTCGGATGGAAGCCGGTCTTGTCGATCAGGATGATCTGGACGAAGAGCATCAGGG
GCTCGCGCCAGCCGAACTGTTCGCCAGGCTCAAGGCGAGCATGCCCGACGGCGAGGATCTCGTCGTGACA
CATGGCGATGCCTGCTTGCCGAATATCATGGTGGAAAATGGCCGCTTTTCTGGATTCATCGACTGTGGCC
GGCTGGGTGTGGCGGACCGCTATCAGGACATAGCGTTGGCTACCCGTGATATTGCTGAAGAGCTTGGCGG
CGAATGGGCTGACCGCTTCCTCGTGCTTTACGGTATCGCCGCTCCCGATTCGCAGCGCATCGCCTTCTAT
CGCCTTCTTGACGAGTTCTTCTGAGCGGGACTCTGGGGTTCGAAATGACCGACCAAGCGAATTCGCTAGG
ATTATCCCTAATACCTGCCACCCCACTCTTAATCAGTGGTGGAAGAACGGTCTCAGAACTGTTTGTTTCA
ATTGGCCATTTAAGTTTAGTAGTAAAAGACTGGTTAATGATAACAATGCATCGTAAAACCTTCAGAAGGA
AAGGAGAATGTTTTGTGGACCACTTTGGTTTTCTTTTTTGCGTGTGGCAGTTTTAAGTTATTAGTTTTTA
AAATCAGTACTTTTTAATGGAAACAACTTGACCAAAAATTTGTCACAGAATTTTGAGACCCATTAAAAAA
GTTAAATGAGAAACCTGTGTGTTCCTTTGGTCAACACCGAGACATTTAGGTGAAAGACATCTAATTCTGG
TTTTACGAATCTGGAAACTTCTTGAAAATGTAATTCTTGAGTTAACACTTCTGGGTGGAGAATAGGGTTG
TTTTCCCCCCACATAATTGGAAGGGGAAGGAATATCATTTAAAGCTATGGGAGGGTTGCTTTGATTACAA
CACTGGAGAGAAATGCAGCATGTTGCTGATTGCCTGTCACTAAAACAGGCCAAAAACTGAGTCCTTGGGT
TGCATAGAAAGCTG
