>Addgene plasmid #68771 | pVITRO1-SS-269 | addgene partial sequence | sequence record 124990 | EBV-rev 5'-GTGGTTTGTCCAAACTCATC-3'
GCTAGCTTAACAATTAATTAACATATCGAGATCGAAATCGTCCAGAGCATCGGAGCCGAGCATGTCCAGA
TCAAAGTCATCCAATGCGTCGCTTCCCAACATATCCAGGTCAAAGTCATCGAGGGCATCAGAACCCAGCA
TGTCGAGATCGAAATCGTCCAGCGCGTCGGCGCGCCCTCCGCTGCCCTTCTCGGTCATGGTGCAATTATG
GACGACAACCTGGTTGGCAAGCAAAAACTGATGATCAGAATCATCAGATAAAGTAATCCCATAATAATCG
TCTTCCTTCAATTCTTGTAACTCGAAATAAAATCCGCGGCACTCACGTGCAAAAGCAGCGGCGGGAGCAG
GCCTGAATTTTTTAGAGCCGGCACACTTCGAAAGAACGTTAAGCAAAACGGATCCGCCTCCGGACCCGCC
ACCAGATCCACCTCCGGACCCACCTCCTGAGCCTCCACCTGATCCGCCCCCAGATCCCCTCAGGTGGGTT
TTCAGGTGGCGTTTGAGGCTGGCGCCCACGGAGAAGTTGCGCATGCAGATCCGACACTGAAATGGTTTTT
CTCCAGTGTGTGTTCTAAGGTGATTTGTAAGATGTGGCCTCTGGCTAAAATTTCGCATACAGATGCGGCA
CTGGAAGGGTTTTTCGCCGGTGTGGGTGCGGGTATGGCGGTGCAGATGATCTTTCTTAGAAAAGTTTCTC
ATGCAGATTCTGCACTGGAAAGGTCTCTCCCCGTCCTTCTGCCTCAGATGAGTCTTAAGGTGTCTATCCA
AGTTCACTGTCTGGC
