>Addgene plasmid #68771 | pVITRO1-SS-269 | addgene partial sequence | sequence record 124991 | FMDV-IRES-R 5'-CTCCGCTACGAAGCAACAGT-3'
TGGATCGAGCGTGGAGCCAAACGCAGTACAAAGTGTTACCCCTCTAGACCTGGAAAGACCAGGCGGAGTT
TCAAGTTGCACGTTTTGTGTCATTGGGGAAACCTGCTCCTAGGATCCCCCATCAAGCTTTTAGGATCCTC
TCAGGTGGGTTTTCAGGTGACGCGTCAAATTTGGATGCTGTGAAAAATTGCGCATGCAGATCCTACACTG
AAAAGGTTTCTCCCCTGTATGAGTCCGCAGGTGCCTAGTGAGGTTGCCTCCCTGGGAGAAATTCCGCATG
CAGATGCGACACTGGAATGGCTTCTCACCTGTGTGGGTCCGGGTATGCCTAGCCAAAGCCTGTGCAGAAC
TAAAGTTCCTCATACAAATCCGACACTGGAATGGTCTCTCTCCATCTTTCTGCCGAAGATGTGTCTTCAG
GTGCCTGACAAGGGAAACGTCCTGGGAGAAGTTGCGCATGCAGATCCGGCACTGAAAGGGCTTTTCGCCA
GTATGGGTCCGCAGGTGTCTTTTCAAGTGGGCTGACTGGCTGAAGTTCCGCATGCAAATTCTACACTGGA
AGGGCTTCTCCCCTGTGTGAGTCCGTGTGTGCCGGGCAAGGTGGTTTGGAATGCTAAAATTCCTCATGCA
GATCCTGCACTGGAAGGGGCGCTCCCCGGGACGTGTTGATCCACCCCCAGAGCCACCCCCGCTTCCTCCC
CCGGACCCACCACCTGATCCTCCCCCAGAACCCCCGCCGATTGGGGCGTATGTCTGATAAGTGG
