>Addgene plasmid #68771 | pVITRO1-SS-269 | addgene partial sequence | sequence record 127505 | mEF1-Fwd 5'-TTTTGAGCGGAGCTAATTCTCGGG-3'
GACGATGACGACAAGCCTAAGAAGAAACGGAAGGTGTCCAGACCTGGGGAGAGGCCATTCCAGTGTCGGA
TCTGTATGAGAAATTTTAGCACTATGGCTGTACTGAGGAGACATACAAGAACCCATACAGGCGAGAAGCC
CTTTCAGTGCAGGATCTGCATGCGAAACTTTTCTCGCAGAGAAGTGCTTGAAAACCACCTGCGGACTCAT
ACCGGCGAAAAACCATTTCAGTGTCGAATTTGCATGCGCAACTTTAGCCAGACAGTGAACTTGGATAGAC
ACCTTAAGACTCATCTGAGGCAGAAGGACGGGGAGAGACCTTTCCAGTGCAGAATCTGCATGAGAAACTT
TTCTAAGAAAGATCATCTGCACCGCCATACCCGCACCCACACCGGCGAAAAACCCTTCCAGTGCCGCATC
TGTATGCGAAATTTTAGCCAGAGGCCACATCTTACAAATCACCTTAGAACACACACTGGAGAAAAACCAT
TTCAGTGTCGGATCTGCATGCGCAACTTCTCCGTGGGCGCCAGCCTCAAACGCCACCTGAAAACCCACCT
GAGGGGATCTGGGGGCGGATCAGGTGGAGGCTCAGGAGGTGGGTCCGGAGGTGGATCTGGTGGCGGGTCC
GGAGGCGGATCCGTTTTGCTTAACGTTCTTTCGAAGTGTGCCGGCTCTAAAAAATTCAGGCCTGCTCCCG
