>Addgene plasmid #68771 | pVITRO1-SS-269 | addgene partial sequence | sequence record 127508 | pVITRO-P25F 5'-CAAAGGTATTTTCTAAACCCGTTTC-3'
ATCCGGAGTATACATGGACTACAAGGACGACGATGACAAGCCCAAGAAAAAGCGCAAGGTCTCTAGACCC
GGGGAGCGCCCCTTCCAGTGTCGCATTTGCATGCGGAACTTTTCGGATAAAACTAAATTGAGAGTTCATA
CCCGTACTCATACCGGTGAAAAACCGTTTCAGTGTCGGATCTGTATGCGAAATTTCTCCGTTAGACATAA
TTTGACTAGACATCTACGTACGCACACCGGCGAGAAGCCATTCCAATGCCGAATATGCATGCGCAACTTC
AGTCAATCTACTTCTTTGCAAAGACACCTAAAAACCCACCTGAGAGGATTCGGCGGAGTGCTGGAGAAGG
GCTGCTTTGCCAAGGGTACCAATGTTTTAATGGCGGATGGGTCTATTGAATGTATTGAAAACATTGAGGT
TGGTAATAAGGTCATGGGTAAAGATGGCAGACCTCGTGAGGTAATTAAATTGCCCAGAGGAAGAGAAACT
ATGTACAGCGTCGTGCAGAAAAGTCAGCACAGAGCCCACAAAAGTGACTCAAGTCGTGAAGTGCCAGAAT
TACTCAAGTTTACGTGTAATGCGACCCATGAGTTGGTTGTTAGAACACCTCGTAGTGTCCGCCGTTTGTC
TCGTACCATTAAGGGTGTCGAATATTTTGAAGTTATTACTTTTGAGATGGGCCAAAAGAAAGCCCCCGAC
GGTAGAATTGTTGAGCTTGTCAAGGAAGTTTCAAAGAGCTACCCAATATCTGAGGGGCCTGAGAGAGCCA
ACGAATTAGTAGAATCCTATAGAAAGGCTTCAAATAAAGCTTATTTTGAGTGGACTATTGAGGCCAGAGA
TCTTTCTCTGTT
